>Addgene plasmid #157702 | pcDNA5-FRT-TO-Nsp8-Nsp7-HF_GC3opt | addgene full sequence | sequence record 307866 | Addgene NGS Result
CAAAATTTAAGCTACAACAAGGCAAGGCTTGACCGACAATTGCATGAAGAATCTGCTTAGGGTTAGGCGT
TTTGCGCTGCTTCGCGATGTACGGGCCAGATATACGCGTTGACATTGATTATTGACTAGTTATTAATAGT
AATCAATTACGGGGTCATTAGTTCATAGCCCATATATGGAGTTCCGCGTTACATAACTTACGGTAAATGG
CCCGCCTGGCTGACCGCCCAACGACCCCCGCCCATTGACGTCAATAATGACGTATGTTCCCATAGTAACG
CCAATAGGGACTTTCCATTGACGTCAATGGGTGGAGTATTTACGGTAAACTGCCCACTTGGCAGTACATC
AAGTGTATCATATGCCAAGTACGCCCCCTATTGACGTCAATGACGGTAAATGGCCCGCCTGGCATTATGC
CCAGTACATGACCTTATGGGACTTTCCTACTTGGCAGTACATCTACGTATTAGTCATCGCTATTACCATG
GTGATGCGGTTTTGGCAGTACATCAATGGGCGTGGATAGCGGTTTGACTCACGGGGATTTCCAAGTCTCC
ACCCCATTGACGTCAATGGGAGTTTGTTTTGGCACCAAAATCAACGGGACTTTCCAAAATGTCGTAACAA
CTCCGCCCCATTGACGCAAATGGGCGGTAGGCGTGTACGGTGGGAGGTCTATATAAGCAGAGCTCTCCCT
ATCAGTGATAGAGATCTCCCTATCAGTGATAGAGATCGTCGACGAGCTCGTTTAGTGAACCGTCAGATCG
CCTGGAGACGCCATCCACGCTGTTTTGACCTCCATAGAAGACACCGGGACCGATCCAGCCTCCGGACTCT
AGCGTTTAAACTTAAGCTTGGTACCGAGCTCGGATCCGGGATGGCCATTGCCAGCGAGTTTAGCAGCCTG
CCTAGCTACGCCGCCTTTGCCACAGCTCAAGAGGCCTATGAACAGGCCGTGGCCAATGGCGATTCTGAGG
TGGTGCTGAAGAAGCTGAAAAAGTCCCTGAACGTGGCCAAGAGCGAGTTCGACAGAGATGCCGCCATGCA
GCGGAAGCTGGAAAAGATGGCCGACCAGGCCATGACACAGATGTACAAGCAGGCCAGAAGCGAGGACAAG
CGGGCCAAAGTGACATCTGCCATGCAGACCATGCTGTTCACCATGCTGAGAAAGCTGGACAACGACGCCC
TGAACAACATCATCAACAACGCCAGAGATGGCTGCGTGCCCCTGAATATCATCCCTCTGACAACCGCCGC
CAAGCTGATGGTGGTCATCCCCGACTACAACACCTACAAGAATACCTGCGACGGCACCACCTTCACCTAC
GCCTCTGCTCTGTGGGAGATCCAGCAGGTCGTGGACGCCGATAGCAAGATCGTGCAGCTGAGCGAGATCA
GCATGGACAACAGCCCCAATCTGGCCTGGCCTCTGATTGTGACAGCCCTGAGAGCCAACAGCGCCGTGAA
ACTGCAAGGCTCTGCAGGATCTGCTGCCGGCTCTGGCGAGTTCAGCAAGATGAGCGACGTGAAGTGCACC
AGCGTGGTGCTGCTGTCTGTTCTGCAGCAGCTGAGAGTGGAAAGCAGCAGCAAACTGTGGGCCCAGTGTG
TCCAGCTGCACAATGACATCCTGCTGGCCAAGGATACCACCGAGGCCTTCGAGAAGATGGTGTCCCTGCT
GAGTGTGCTGCTGAGCATGCAAGGCGCCGTGGACATCAACAAGCTGTGCGAGGAAATGCTGGATAACCGG
GCCACACTGCAGGCATCGGGCGGACATCACCACCATCATCACCATCACGCCGCAGCCGCAGATTATAAAG
ATGACGATGACAAGTAGCTCGAGTCTAGAGGGCCCGTTTAAACCCGCTGATCAGCCTCGACTGTGCCTTC
TAGTTGCCAGCCATCTGTTGTTTGCCCCTCCCCCGTGCCTTCCTTGACCCTGGAAGGTGCCACTCCCACT
GTCCTTTCCTAATAAAATGAGGAAATTGCATCGCATTGTCTGAGTAGGTGTCATTCTATTCTGGGGGGTG
GGGTGGGGCAGGACAGCAAGGGGGAGGATTGGGAAGACAATAGCAGGCATGCTGGGGATGCGGTGGGCTC
TATGGCTTCTGAGGCGGAAAGAACCAGCTGGGGCTCTAGGGGGTATCCCC
[124 nt withheld, positions 2151-2274]
C
[91 nt withheld, positions 2276-2366]
AGGGTGATGGTTCACGTACCTAGAAGTTCCTATTCCGAAGTTCCTATTCTCTAGAAAGTATAGGAACTTC
CTTGGCCAAAAAGCCTGAACTCACCGCGACGTCTGTCGAGAAGTTTCTGATCGAAAAGTTCGACAGCGTC
TCCGACCTGATGCAGCTCTCGGAGGGCGAAGAATCTCGTGCTTTCAGCTTCGATGTAGGAGGGCGTGGAT
ATGTCCTGCGGGTAAATAGCTGCGCCGATGGTTTCTACAAAGATCGTTATGTTTATCGGCACTTTGCATC
GGCCGCGCTCCCGATTCCGGAAGTGCTTGACATTGGGGAATTCAGCGAGAGCCTGACCTATTGCATCTCC
CGCCGTGCACAGGGTGTCACGTTGCAAGACCTGCCTGAAACCGAACTGCCCGCTGTTCTGCAGCCGGTCG
CGGAGGCCATGGATGCGATCGCTGCGGCCGATCTTAGCCAGACGAGCGGGTTCGGCCCATTCGGACCGCA
AGGAATCGGTCAATACACTACATGGCGTGATTTCATATGCGCGATTGCTGATCCCCATGTGTATCACTGG
CAAACTGTGATGGACGACACCGTCAGTGCGTCCGTCGCGCAGGCTCTCGATGAGCTGATGCTTTGGGCCG
AGGACTGCCCCGAAGTCCGGCACCTCGTGCACGCGGATTTCGGCTCCAACAATGTCCTGACGGACAATGG
CCGCATAACAGCGGTCATTGACTGGAGCGAGGCGATGTTCGGGGATTCCCAATACGAGGTCGCCAACATC
TTCTTCTGGAGGCCGTGGTTGGCTTGTATGGAGCAGCAGACGCGCTACTTCGAGCGGAGGCATCCGGAGC
TTGCAGGATCGCCGCGGCTCCGGGCGTATATGCTCCGCATTGGTCTTGACCAACTCTATCAGAGCTTGGT
TGACGGCAATTTCGATGATGCAGCTTGGGCGCAGGGTCGATGCGACGCAATCGTCCGATCCGGAGCCGGG
ACTGTCGGGCGTACACAAATCGCCCGCAGAAGCGCGGCCGTCTGGACCGATGGCTGTGTAGAAGTACTCG
CCGATAGTGGAAACCGACGCCCCAGCACTCGTCCGAGGGCAAAGGAATAGCACGTACTACGAGATTTCGA
TTCCACCGCCGCCTTCTATGAAAGGTTGGGCTTCGGAATCGTTTTCCGGGACGCCGGCTGGATGATCCTC
CAGCGCGGGGATCTCATGCTGGAGTTCTTCGCCCACCCCAACTTGTTTATTGCAGCTTATAATGGTTACA
AATAAAGCAATAGCATCACAAATTTCACAAATAAAGCATTTTTTTCACTGCATTCTAGTTGTGGTTTGTC
CAAACTCATCAATGTATCTTATCATGTCTGTATACCGTCGACCTCTAGCTAGAGCTTGGCGTAATCATGG
TCATAGCTGTTTCCTGTGTGAAATTGTTATCCGCTCACAATTCCACACAACATACGAGCCGGAAGCATAA
AGTGTAAAGCCTGGGGTGCCTAATGAGTGAGCTAACTCACATTAATTGCGTTGCGCTCACTGCCCGCTTT
CCAGTCGGGAAACCTGTCGTGCCAGCTGCATTAATGAATCGGCCAACGCGCGGGGAGAGGCGGTTTGCGT
ATTGGGCGCTCTTCCGCTTCCTCGCTCACTGACTCGCTGCGCTCGGTCGTTCGGCTGCGGCGAGCGGTAT
CAGCTCACTCAAAGGCGGTAATACGGTTATCCACAGAATCAGGGGATAACGCAGGAAAGAACATGTGAGC
AAAAGGCCAGCAAAAGGCCAGGAACCGTAAAAAGGCCGCGTTGCTGGCGTTTTTCCATAGGCTCCGCCCC
CCTGACGAGCATCACAAAAATCGACGCTCAAGTCAGAGGTGGCGAAACCCGACAGGACTATAAAGATACC
AGGCGTTTCCCCCTGGAAGCTCCCTCGTGCGCTCTCCTGTTCCGACCCTGCCGCTTACCGGATACCTGTC
CGCCTTTCTCCCTTCGGGAAGCGTGGCGCTTTCTCATAGCTCACGCTGTAGGTATCTCAGTTCGGTGTAG
GTCGTTCGCTCCAAGCTGGGCTGTGTGCACGAACCCCCCGTTCAGCCCGACCGCTGCGCCTTATCCGGTA
ACTATCGTCTTGAGTCCAACCCGGTAAGACACGACTTATCGCCACTGGCAGCAGCCACTGGTAACAGGAT
TAGCAGAGCGAGGTATGTAGGCGGTGCTACAGAGTTCTTGAAGTGGTGGCCTAACTACGGCTACACTAGA
AGAACAGTATTTGGTATCTGCGCTCTGCTGAAGCCAGTTACCTTCGGAAAAAGAGTTGGTAGCTCTTGAT
CCGGCAAACAAACCACCGCTGGTAGCGGTGGTTTTTTTGTTTGCAAGCAGCAGATTACGCGCAGAAAAAA
AGGATCTCAAGAAGATCCTTTGATCTTTTCTACGGGGTCTGACGCTCAGTGGAACGAAAACTCACGTTAA
GGGATTTTGGTCATGAGATTATCAAAAAGGATCTTCACCTAGATCCTTTTAAATTAAAAATGAAGTTTTA
AATCAATCTAAAGTATATATGAGTAAACTTGGTCTGACAGTTACCAATGCTTAATCAGTGAGGCACCTAT
CTCAGCGATCTGTCTATTTCGTTCATCCATAGTTGCCTGACTCCCCGTCGTGTAGATAACTACGATACGG
GAGGGCTTACCATCTGGCCCCAGTGCTGCAATGATACCGCGAGACCCACGCTCACCGGCTCCAGATTTAT
CAGCAATAAACCAGCCAGCCGGAAGGGCCGAGCGCAGAAGTGGTCCTGCAACTTTATCCGCCTCCATCCA
GTCTATTAATTGTTGCCGGGAAGCTAGAGTAAGTAGTTCGCCAGTTAATAGTTTGCGCAACGTTGTTGCC
ATTGCTACAGGCATCGTGGTGTCACGCTCGTCGTTTGGTATGGCTTCATTCAGCTCCGGTTCCCAACGAT
CAAGGCGAGTTACATGATCCCCCATGTTGTGCAAAAAAGCGGTTAGCTCCTTCGGTCCTCCGATCGTTGT
CAGAAGTAAGTTGGCCGCAGTGTTATCACTCATGGTTATGGCAGCACTGCATAATTCTCTTACTGTCATG
CCATCCGTAAGATGCTTTTCTGTGACTGGTGAGTACTCAACCAAGTCATTCTGAGAATAGTGTATGCGGC
GACCGAGTTGCTCTTGCCCGGCGTCAATACGGGATAATACCGCGCCACATAGCAGAACTTTAAAAGTGCT
CATCATTGGAAAACGTTCTTCGGGGCGAAAACTCTCAAGGATCTTACCGCTGTTGAGATCCAGTTCGATG
TAACCCACTCGTGCACCCAACTGATCTTCAGCATCTTTTACTTTCACCAGCGTTTCTGGGTGAGCAAAAA
CAGGAAGGCAAAATGCCGCAAAAAAGGGAATAAGGGCGACACGGAAATGTTGAATACTCATACTCTTCCT
TTTTCAATATTATTGAAGCATTTATCAGGGTTATTGTCTCATGAGCGGATACATATTTGAATGTATTTAG
AAAAATAAACAAATAGGGGTTCCGCGCACATTTCCCCGAAAAGTGCCACCTGACGTCGACGGATCGGGAG
ATCTCCCGATCCCCTATGGTGCACTCTCAGTACAATCTGCTCTGATGCCGCATAGTTAAGCCAGTATCTG
CTCCCTGCTTGTGTGTTGGAGGTCGCTGAGTAGTGCGCGAG
Features (pLannotate 1.2.2; 21 found; start..end, strand, type, name):
    111..490     +  enhancer       CMV enhancer: human cytomegalovirus immediate early enhancer
    491..694     +  promoter       CMV promoter: human cytomegalovirus (CMV) immediate early promoter
    696..715     +  promoter       PLtetO-1 promoter (fragment): modified phage lambda PL promoter with tet operator sites (Lutz and Bujard, 1997)
    717..736     +  promoter       PLtetO-1 promoter (fragment): modified phage lambda PL promoter with tet operator sites (Lutz and Bujard, 1997)
    744..777     +  promoter       TRE3GV promoter (fragment): 3rd-generation Tet-responsive promoter that can be activated by binding of Tet-On® 3G, optimized for retroviral and lentiviral vectors
    884..1477    +  CDS            R1A_SARS2 (fragment): Experimental evidence at protein level: Swiss-Prot protein existence level 1. [Non-structural protein 10]: Plays a pivotal role in viral transcription by stimulating both nsp14 3'-5' exoribonuclease and nsp16 2'-O-methyltransferase activities. Therefore plays an essential role in viral mRNAs cap methylation. From Severe acute respiratory syndrome coronavirus 2 (2019-nCoV) (SARS-CoV-2).
   1881..2105    +  polyA_signal   bGH poly(A) signal: bovine growth hormone polyadenylation signal
   2109..2130    +  promoter       SV40 promoter (fragment): SV40 enhancer and early promoter
   2151..2384    +  rep_origin     f1 ori (fragment) (sequence partly withheld): f1 bacteriophage origin of replication; arrow indicates direction of (+) strand synthesis
   2389..2436    +  protein_bind   FRT: FLP-mediated recombination occurs in the 8-bp core sequence TCTAGAAA (Turan and Bode, 2011). FLP recombinase from the Saccharomyces cerevisiae 2μ plasmid
   2444..3466    +  CDS            HygR: aminoglycoside phosphotransferase from E. coli; aph(4)-Ia; confers resistance to hygromycin
   3476..3601    +  CDS            ble (fragment): BLE_KLEPN - Experimental evidence at protein level: Swiss-Prot protein existence level 1. Binding protein with a strong affinity to the bleomycin family of antibiotics. Binds to CL990; an antimitotic-antibiotic compound. From Klebsiella pneumoniae.
   3596..3717    +  polyA_signal   SV40 poly(A) signal: SV40 polyadenylation signal
   3790..3806    -  protein_bind   lac operator: The lac repressor binds to the lac operator to inhibit transcription in E. coli. This inhibition can be relieved by adding lactose or isopropyl-β-D-thiogalactopyranoside (IPTG). lac repressor encoded by lacI
   3814..3844    -  promoter       lac promoter: promoter for the E. coli lac operon
   3859..3880    -  protein_bind   CAP binding site: CAP binding activates transcription in the presence of cAMP. E. coli catabolite activator protein
   3893..3985    -  CDS            lacI (fragment): lac repressor; lacI; The lac repressor binds to the lac operator to inhibit transcription in E. coli. This inhibition can be relieved by adding lactose or isopropyl-β-D-thiogalactopyranoside (IPTG).
   4168..4756    -  rep_origin     ori: high-copy-number ColE1/pMB1/pBR322/pUC origin of replication
   4927..5787    -  CDS            AmpR: β-lactamase; bla; confers resistance to ampicillin, carbenicillin, and related antibiotics
   5788..5892    -  promoter       AmpR promoter: bla
   5951..6003    -  misc_feature   bom (fragment): basis of mobility region from pBR322
