[The description below was written by a language model from this plasmid's Addgene catalogue record and pLannotate feature annotations shown in this document.]
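Description:
pcDNA5-FRT-TO-Nsp8-Nsp7-HF_GC3opt is a mammalian expression plasmid of about 6 kb built on the commercial pcDNA5-FRT-TO backbone, which is designed for tetracycline-regulated expression and site-specific genomic integration. In bacteria it is maintained at high copy through a ColE1/pUC-type origin and selected with ampicillin via the β-lactamase gene. A fragment of the f1 origin and remnants of lac regulatory sequence are also annotated in the backbone.

The payload is a synthetic, codon-optimized open reading frame encoding a fusion of the SARS-CoV-2 non-structural proteins Nsp8 and Nsp7, both derived from the ORF1ab polyprotein, with a C-terminal His8-Flag tandem tag suited to affinity purification and detection. The coding sequence was redesigned to raise GC content at third codon positions (GC3), with the aim of improving expression. Transcription is driven by the CMV enhancer and promoter followed by two short tet operator sequences, which the automated annotation labels as PLtetO-1 fragments. In cells expressing the Tet repressor the promoter is therefore silent until tetracycline or doxycycline is added. A bGH polyadenylation signal terminates the transcript. The feature table identifies only part of the insert as an ORF1a polyprotein fragment, and its attached functional note refers to Nsp10 rather than to Nsp8 or Nsp7. The tag is not annotated.

Downstream, an FRT site sits directly ahead of a hygromycin resistance gene that has no annotated promoter of its own, followed by an SV40 poly(A) signal. In the usual use of this backbone, Flp-mediated recombination into a genomic FRT site in a suitable host line activates hygromycin resistance, giving stable single-copy integrants. The plasmid belongs to a set of integrative vectors for regulated expression of SARS-CoV-2 proteins implicated in RNA metabolism.
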