Addgene plasmid #157702: pcDNA5-FRT-TO-Nsp8-Nsp7-HF_GC3opt
Purpose: mammalian expression of C-terminally His8-Flag tagged SARS-CoV-2 Nsp8-Nsp7 fusion protein under control of a tetracycline-inducible promoter
Depositing lab: David Tollervey. Publication: Integrative vectors for regulated expression of SARS-CoV-2 proteins implicated in RNA metabolism. Bresson S, Robertson N, Sani E, Turowski TW, Shchepachev V, Kompauerova M, Spanos C, Helwak A, Tollervey D. Wellcome Open Res. 2020 Nov 3;5:261. doi: 10.12688/wellcomeopenres.16322.1. eCollection 2020. PubMed 33313418.
Backbone
  Vector backbone: pcDNA5-FRT-TO
  Backbone manufacturer: Thermo Fisher
  Vector type: Mammalian Expression
  Selectable markers: Hygromycin
Growth in bacteria
  Bacterial resistance: Ampicillin, 100 μg/mL
  Growth temperature: 37°C
  Growth strain: DH5alpha
  Copy number: High Copy
Gene/Insert
  Gene/Insert name: Nsp8-Nsp7-HF_GC3opt
  Species: SARS-CoV-2
  Mutation: codon optimized; gene expression was optimized by increasing the GC3 content within codons
  Entrez Gene: ORF1ab (a.k.a. GU280_gp01)
  Tag / fusion protein: His8-Flag (C terminal on backbone)
  Cloning method: Restriction Enzyme; 5′ cloning site Unknown (unknown if destroyed); 3′ cloning site Unknown (unknown if destroyed)
Resource information
  A portion of this plasmid was derived from a plasmid made by: Gene Art
Terms and licenses: Academic/Nonprofit Terms; Industry Terms
How to cite: pcDNA5-FRT-TO-Nsp8-Nsp7-HF_GC3opt was a gift from David Tollervey (Addgene plasmid # 157702 ; http://n2t.net/addgene:157702 ; RRID:Addgene_157702)
